>Addgene plasmid #167667 | pRU45 | addgene full sequence | sequence record 417710 | Addgene NGS Result
TTCGCCCTATAGTGAGTCGTATTACAATTCACTGGCCGTCGTTTTACAACGTCGTGACTGGGAAAACCCT
GGCGTTACCCAACTTAATCGCCTTGCAGCACATCCCCCTTTCGCCAGCTGGCGTAATAGCGAAGAGGCCC
GCACCGATCGCCCTTCCCAACAGTTGCGCAGCCTGAATGGCGAATGG
[124 nt withheld, positions 188-311]
C
[91 nt withheld, positions 313-403]
A
[49 nt withheld, positions 405-453]
CCTTTGACGTTGGAGTCCACGTTCTTT
[37 nt withheld, positions 481-517]
ACCCTATCTCGGTCTATTCTTTTGATTTATAAGGGATTTTGCCGATTTCGGCCTATTGGTTAAAAAATGA
GCTGATTTAACAAAAATTTAACGCGAATTTTAACAAAATATTAACGCTTACAATTTCCTGATGCGGTATT
TTCTCCTTACGCATCTGTGCGGTATTTCACACCGCATCAGGTGGCACTTTTCGGGGAAATGTGCGCGGAA
CCCCTATTTGTTTATTTTTCTAAATACATTCAAATATGTATCCGCTCATGAGACAATAACCCTGATAAAT
GCTTCAATAATATTGAAAAAGGAAGAGTATGAGTATTCAACATTTCCGTGTCGCCCTTATTCCCTTTTTT
GCGGCATTTTGCCTTCCTGTTTTTGCTCACCCAGAAACGCTGGTGAAAGTAAAAGATGCTGAAGATCAGT
TGGGTGCACGAGTGGGTTACATCGAACTGGATCTCAACAGCGGTAAGATCCTTGAGAGTTTTCGCCCCGA
AGAACGTTTTCCAATGATGAGCACTTTTAAAGTTCTGCTATGTGGCGCGGTATTATCCCGTATTGACGCC
GGGCAAGAGCAACTCGGTCGCCGCATACACTATTCTCAGAATGACTTGGTTGAGTACTCACCAGTCACAG
AAAAGCATCTTACGGATGGCATGACAGTAAGAGAATTATGCAGTGCTGCCATAACCATGAGTGATAACAC
TGCGGCCAACTTACTTCTGACAACGATCGGAGGACCGAAGGAGCTAACCGCTTTTTTGCACAACATGGGG
GATCATGTAACTCGCCTTGATCGTTGGGAACCGGAGCTGAATGAAGCCATACCAAACGACGAGCGTGACA
CCACGATGCCTGTAGCAATGGCAACAACGTTGCGCAAACTATTAACTGGCGAACTACTTACTCTAGCTTC
CCGGCAACAATTAATAGACTGGATGGAGGCGGATAAAGTTGCAGGACCACTTCTGCGCTCGGCCCTTCCG
GCTGGCTGGTTTATTGCTGATAAATCTGGAGCCGGTGAGCGTGGATCTCGCGGTATCATTGCAGCACTGG
GGCCAGATGGTAAGCCCTCCCGTATCGTAGTTATCTACACGACGGGGAGTCAGGCAACTATGGATGAACG
AAATAGACAGATCGCTGAGATAGGTGCCTCACTGATTAAGCATTGGTAACTGTCAGACCAAGTTTACTCA
TATATACTTTAGATTGATTTAAAACTTCATTTTTAATTTAAAAGGATCTAGGTGAAGATCCTTTTTGATA
ATCTCATGACCAAAATCCCTTAACGTGAGTTTTCGTTCCACTGAGCGTCAGACCCCGTAGAAAAGATCAA
AGGATCTTCTTGAGATCCTTTTTTTCTGCGCGTAATCTGCTGCTTGCAAACAAAAAAACCACCGCTACCA
GCGGTGGTTTGTTTGCCGGATCAAGAGCTACCAACTCTTTTTCCGAAGGTAACTGGCTTCAGCAGAGCGC
AGATACCAAATACTGTTCTTCTAGTGTAGCCGTAGTTAGGCCACCACTTCAAGAACTCTGTAGCACCGCC
TACATACCTCGCTCTGCTAATCCTGTTACCAGTGGCTGCTGCCAGTGGCGATAAGTCGTGTCTTACCGGG
TTGGACTCAAGACGATAGTTACCGGATAAGGCGCAGCGGTCGGGCTGAACGGGGGGTTCGTGCACACAGC
CCAGCTTGGAGCGAACGACCTACACCGAACTGAGATACCTACAGCGTGAGCTATGAGAAAGCGCCACGCT
TCCCGAAGGGAGAAAGGCGGACAGGTATCCGGTAAGCGGCAGGGTCGGAACAGGAGAGCGCACGAGGGAG
CTTCCAGGGGGAAACGCCTGGTATCTTTATAGTCCTGTCGGGTTTCGCCACCTCTGACTTGAGCGTCGAT
TTTTGTGATGCTCGTCAGGGGGGCGGAGCCTATGGAAAAACGCCAGCAACGCGGCCTTTTTACGGTTCCT
GGCCTTTTGCTGGCCTTTTGCTCACATGTTCTTTCCTGCGTTATCCCCTGATTCTGTGGATAACCGTATT
ACCGCCTTTGAGTGAGCTGATACCGCTCGCCGCAGCCGAACGACCGAGCGCAGCGAGTCAGTGAGCGAGG
AAGCGGAAGAGCGCCCAATACGCAAACCGCCTCTCCCCGCGCGTTGGCCGATTCATTAATGCAGCTGGCA
CGACAGGTTTCCCGACTGGAAAGCGGGCAGTGAGCGCAACGCAATTAATGTGAGTTAGCTCACTCATTAG
GCACCCCAGGCTTTACACTTTATGCTTCCGGCTCGTATGTTGTGTGGAATTGTGAGCGGATAACAATTTC
ACACAGGAAACAGCTATGACCATGATTACGCCAAGCTATTTAGGTGACACTATAGAATACTCAAGCTATG
CATCCAACGCGTTGGGAGCTCTCCCATATGTATGGTCGACCTGCAGGCGGCCGGTCTCCTGTTCTTTTTT
TCTTCTTCTTCGTTCATACAGTTTTTTTTTGTTTATCAGCTTACATTTTCTTGAACCGTAGCTTTCGTTT
TCTTCTTTTTAACTTTCCATTCGGAGTTTTTGTATCTTGTTTCATAGTTTGTCCCAGGATTAGAATGATT
AGGCATCGAACCTTCAAGAATTTGATTGAATAAAACATCTTCATTCTTAAGATATGAAGATAATCTTCAA
AAGGCCCCTGGGAATCTGAAAGAAGAGAAGCAGGCCCATTTATATGGGAAAGAACAATAGTATTTCTTAT
ATAGGCCCATTTAAGTTGAAAACAATCTTCAAAAGTCCCACATCGCTTAGATAAGAAAACGAAGCTGAGT
TTATATACAGCTAGAGTCGAAGTAGTGATTGGGGTCTTCGAGAAGACCTGTTTTAGAGCTAGAAATAGCA
AGTTAAAATAAGGCTAGTCCGTTATCAACTTGAAAAAGTGGCACCGAGTCGGTGCTTTTTTTGGCAAAAA
TTTTCAGATTTTTTCTTCATCTGTAGATTTCTGGGTTTTTTTTTCCGTTTCGTGAATCATAAGTGAAGTT
TTGGATGCAAATCTGCGCGAAAAAAGTTGGACCTGCAATGAGCTTATTTAGATAGCTAAGACAAAGTGAT
TGGTCCGTTGTTTCAGTTCTGATTGTCAGAGAGTTTGTTTCGAGTCGGCGACACCAATGCGTTTTGTTAA
CCAGATTTCGGGTAAGAAATGTATCGAGAGTTTGTTTCCAGACGGCTACATCATTTTCTTATGAAGGGTG
AAATTAGATAGACCAAAGATTGAAACACAACATTTCTTTCACAAAAATATAATAAACTTGATAGCATTTA
GGATCAGCTGCAGGAGACCGGCCGCCATGGCGGCCGGGAGCATGCGACGTCGGGCCGGGCCCAA
Features (pLannotate 1.2.2; 14 found; start..end, strand, type, name):
      6..24      -  promoter       T7 promoter: promoter for bacteriophage T7 RNA polymerase
     27..184     +  CDS            lacZα (fragment): LacZα fragment of β-galactosidase; lacZ fragment
    188..616     +  rep_origin     f1 ori (sequence partly withheld): f1 bacteriophage origin of replication; arrow indicates direction of (+) strand synthesis
    644..694     -  misc_feature   bom (fragment): basis of mobility region from pBR322
    721..825     +  promoter       AmpR promoter: bla
    826..1686    +  CDS            AmpR: β-lactamase; bla; confers resistance to ampicillin, carbenicillin, and related antibiotics
   1857..2445    +  rep_origin     ori: high-copy-number ColE1/pMB1/pBR322/pUC origin of replication
   2628..2720    +  CDS            lacI (fragment): lac repressor; lacI; The lac repressor binds to the lac operator to inhibit transcription in E. coli. This inhibition can be relieved by adding lactose or isopropyl-β-D-thiogalactopyranoside (IPTG).
   2733..2754    +  protein_bind   CAP binding site: CAP binding activates transcription in the presence of cAMP. E. coli catabolite activator protein
   2769..2799    +  promoter       lac promoter: promoter for the E. coli lac operon
   2807..2823    +  protein_bind   lac operator: The lac repressor binds to the lac operator to inhibit transcription in E. coli. This inhibition can be relieved by adding lactose or isopropyl-β-D-thiogalactopyranoside (IPTG). lac repressor encoded by lacI
   2865..2883    +  promoter       SP6 promoter: promoter for bacteriophage SP6 RNA polymerase
   3276..3292    +  promoter       AtU6 promoter (fragment): consensus promoter from the three Arabidopsis U6 snRNA genes (Waibel and Filipowicz, 1990; Nekrasov et al., 2013)
   3367..3442    +  misc_RNA       gRNA scaffold: guide RNA scaffold for the Streptococcus pyogenes CRISPR/Cas9 system
