[The description below was written by a language model from this plasmid's Addgene catalogue record and pLannotate feature annotations shown in this document.]
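Description:
pRU45 is a small (about 3.9 kb) bacterial entry plasmid built on the pGEM-T Easy cloning backbone and used as one module in a multiplex CRISPR/Cas9 assembly system for Arabidopsis thaliana. It is designated as the entry vector for the fifth guide RNA position ("gRNA5") in that series. Propagation is in E. coli from a high-copy ColE1/pUC-type origin with selection by ampicillin through the β-lactamase (AmpR) gene. The backbone also retains the usual pGEM elements: an f1 phage origin, the lac promoter/operator with CAP binding site, a lacZα fragment, and flanking T7 and SP6 promoters around the cloning region.

The payload sits between the SP6 and T7 promoters and consists of an Arabidopsis U6 snRNA promoter (pAtU6), a Pol III promoter suited to driving short, uncapped transcripts in plant cells, followed by the Streptococcus pyogenes Cas9 guide RNA scaffold. The automated annotation recognises only a short fragment of the AtU6 promoter, though the unannotated stretch upstream probably holds the remainder. The gap between promoter and scaffold is presumably where a user-chosen protospacer is inserted, but the record does not state the cloning sites or enzymes involved. No Cas9 gene, plant selection marker or T-DNA borders are annotated, consistent with a role as an intermediate from which the gRNA expression unit is transferred, alongside other gRNA modules, into a final plant transformation vector.

The depositor comments report that repository quality control found an IS4 insertion element in the backbone, which the depositing lab does not expect to affect performance. The feature table does not annotate this element, and users are advised to confirm function.
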