Addgene plasmid #167667: pRU45
Purpose: ENTRY vector for gRNA5 cloning under pAtU6 promoter
Depositing lab: Niko Geldner. Depositing organization: Universite de Lausanne (UNIL). Publication: Combined fluorescent seed selection and multiplex CRISPR/Cas9 assembly for fast generation of multiple Arabidopsis mutants. Ursache R, Fujita S, Denervaud Tendon V, Geldner N. Plant Methods. 2021 Oct 30;17(1):111. doi: 10.1186/s13007-021-00811-9. PubMed 34717688.
Backbone
  Vector backbone: pGEM-T Easy
  Vector type: CRISPR
Growth in bacteria
  Bacterial resistance: Ampicillin, 100 μg/mL
  Growth temperature: 37°C
  Growth strain: DH5alpha
  Copy number: High Copy
Gene/Insert
  Gene/Insert name: pAtU6
  Species: A. thaliana (mustard weed)
  Cloning method: Restriction Enzyme; 5′ cloning site Unknown (unknown if destroyed)
  Sequencing primers: 5′ CAGGAAACAGCTATGAC; 3′ GTAAAACGACGGCCAGT
Terms and licenses: Academic/Nonprofit Terms; Industry Terms: Not Available to Industry
Depositor comments: Addgene QC identified an IS4 element present in the backbone that the depositing lab does not believe to impact the performance of the construct. Requesting scientists should confirm expected function prior to experimental use. Please visit https://www.biorxiv.org/content/10.1101/2021.05.20.444986v1 for bioRxiv preprint.
How to cite: pRU45 was a gift from Niko Geldner (Addgene plasmid # 167667 ; http://n2t.net/addgene:167667 ; RRID:Addgene_167667)
